>Addgene plasmid #17460 | pE6n | depositor full sequence | sequence record 8628 | Author sequence
CTTTCCTGCGTTATCCCCTGATTCTGTGGATAACCGTATTACCGCTAGCATGGATCTCGGGGACGTCTAA
CTACTAAGCGAGAGTAGGGAACTGCCAGGCATCAAATAAAACGAAAGGCTCAGTCGGAAGACTGGGCCTT
TCGTTTTATCTGTTGTTTGTCGGTGAACGCTCTCCTGAGTAGGACAAATCCGCCGGGAGCGGATTTGAAC
GTTGTGAAGCAACGGCCCGGAGGGTGGCGGGCAGGACGCCCGCCATAAACTGCCAGGCATCAAACTAAGC
AGAAGGCCATCCTGACGGATGGCCTTTTTGCGTTTCTACAAACTCTTCCTGTTAGTTAGTTACTTAAGCT
CGGGCCCCAAATAATGATTTTATTTTGACTGATAGTGACCTGTTCGTTGCAACAAATTGATAAGCAATGC
TTTTTTATAATGCCAACTTTGTACAAAAAAGCAGGCTTTAAAGGAACCAATTCAGTCGACATGGTGAGCA
AGGGCGAGGAGCTGTTCACCGGGGTGGTGCCCATCCTGGTCGAGCTGGACGGCGACGTAAACGGCCACAA
GTTCAGCGTGTCCGGCGAGGGCGAGGGCGATGCCACCTACGGCAAGCTGACCCTGAAGTTCATCTGCACC
ACCGGCAAGCTGCCCGTGCCCTGGCCCACCCTCGTGACCACCTTCGGCTACGGCCTGCAGTGCTTCGCCC
GCTACCCCGACCACATGAAGCAGCACGACTTCTTCAAGTCCGCCATGCCCGAAGGCTACGTCCAGGAGCG
CACCATCTTCTTCAAGGACGACGGCAACTACAAGACCCGCGCCGAGGTGAAGTTCGAGGGCGACACCCTG
GTGAACCGCATCGAGCTGAAGGGCATCGACTTCAAGGAGGACGGCAACATCCTGGGGCACAAGCTGGAGT
ACAACTACAACAGCCACAACGTCTATATCATGGCCGACAAGCAGAAGAACGGCATCAAGGTGAACTTCAA
GATCCGCCACAACATCGAGGACGGCAGCGTGCAGCTCGCCGACCACTACCAGCAGAACACCCCCATCGGC
GACGGCCCCGTGCTGCTGCCCGACAACCACTACCTGAGCTACCAGTCCGCCCTGAGCAAAGACCCCAACG
AGAAGCGCGATCACATGGTCCTGCTGGAGTTCGTGACCGCCGCCGGGATCACTCTCGGCATGGACGAGCT
GTACAAGCCTGGATCCGGTACAGATTTCGGACATGCGGCCGCATAAGTAGCTGACTCGAGATATCTAGAC
CCAGCTTTCTTGTACAAAGTTGGCATTATAAGAAAGCATTGCTTATCAATTTGTTGCAACGAACAGGTCA
CTATCAGTCAAAATAAAATCATTATTTGCCATCCAGCTGCAGCTCTGGCCCGTGTCTCAAAATCTCTGAT
GTTACATTGCACAAGATAAAAATATATCATCATGAACAATAAAACTGTCTGCTTACATAAACAGTAATAC
AAGGGGTGTTATGAGCCATATTCAACGGGAAACGTCGAGGCCGCGATTAAATTCCAACATGGATGCTGAT
TTATATGGGTATAAATGGGCTCGCGATAATGTCGGGCAATCAGGTGCGACAATCTATCGCTTGTATGGGA
AGCCCGATGCGCCAGAGTTGTTTCTGAAACATGGCAAAGGTAGCGTTGCCAATGATGTTACAGATGAGAT
GGTCAGACTAAACTGGCTGACGGAATTTATGCCTCTTCCGACCATCAAGCATTTTATCCGTACTCCTGAT
GATGCATGGTTACTCACCACTGCGATCCCCGGAAAAACAGCATTCCAGGTATTAGAAGAATATCCTGATT
CAGGTGAAAATATTGTTGATGCGCTGGCAGTGTCCCTGCGCCGGTTGCATTCGATTCCTGTTTGTAATTG
TCCTTTTAACAGCGATCGCGTATTTCGTCTCGCTCAGGCGCAATCACGAATGAATAACGGTTTGGTTGAT
GCGAGTGATTTTGATGACGAGCGTAATGGCTGGCCTGTTGAACAAGTCTGGAAAGAAATGCATAAACTTT
TGCCATTCTCACCGGATTCAGTCGTCACTCATGGTGATTTCTCACTTGATAACCTTATTTTTGACGAGGG
GAAATTAATAGGTTGTATTGATGTTGGACGAGTCGGAATCGCAGACCGATACCAGGATCTTGCCATCCTA
TGGAACTGCCTCGGTGAGTTTTCTCCTTCATTACAGAAACGGCTTTTTCAAAAATATGGTATTGATAATC
CTGATATGAATAAATTGCAGTTTCATTTGATGCTCGATGAGTTTTTCTAATCAGAATTGGTTAATTGGTT
GTAACATTATTCAGATTGGGCCCCGTTCCACTGAGCGTCAGACCCGGTAGAAAAGATCAAAGGATCTTCT
TGAGATCCTTTTTTTCTGCGCGTAATCTGCTGCTTGCAAACAAAAAAACCACCGCTACCAGCGGTGGTTT
GTTTGCCGGATCAAGAGCTACCAACTCTTTTTCCGAAGGTAACTGGCTTCAGCAGAGCGCAGATACCAAA
TACTGTTCTTCTAGTGTAGCCGTAGTTAGGCCACCACTTCAAGAACTCTGTAGCACCGCCTACATACCTC
GCTCTGCTAATCCTGTTACCAGTGGCTGCTGCCAGTGGCGATAAGTCGTGTCTTACCGGGTTGGACTCAA
GACGATAGTTACCGGATAAGGCGCAGCGGTCGGGCTGAACGGGGGGTTCGTGCACACAGCCCAGCTTGGA
GCGAACGACCTACACCGAACTGAGATACCTACAGCGTGAGCTATGAGAAAGCGCCACGCTTCCCGAAGGG
AGAAAGGCGGACAGGTATCCGGTAAGCGGCAGGGTCGGAACAGGAGAGCGCACGAGGGAGCTTCCAGGGG
GAAACGCCTGGTATCTTTATAGTCCTGTCGGGTTTCGCCACCTCTGACTTGAGCGTCGATTTTTGTGATG
CTCGTCAGGGGGGCGGAGCCTATGGAAAAACGCCAGCAACGCGGCCTTTTTACGGTTCCTGGCCTTTTGC
TGGCCTTTTGCTCACATGTT
Features (pLannotate 1.2.2; 8 found; start..end, strand, type, name):
      1..46      +  rep_origin     RSF ori (fragment): Plasmids containing the RSF 1030 origin of replication can be propagated in E. coli cells that contain additional plasmids with compatible origins.
    106..149     -  terminator     rrnB T1 terminator: Escherichia coli rrnB; transcription terminator T1 from the E. coli rrnB gene
    281..308     +  terminator     rrnB T2 terminator: transcription terminator T2 from the E. coli rrnB gene
    358..457     +  protein_bind   attL1: mutant version of attL; recombination site for the Gateway® LR reaction LR Clonase™
    481..1197    +  CDS            EYFP: EYFP is a basic (constitutively fluorescent) green/yellow fluorescent protein published in 1996, derived from Aequorea victoria. It is reported to be a very rapidly-maturing weak dimer with high acid sensitivity.
   1259..1358    -  protein_bind   attL2: mutant version of attL; recombination site for the Gateway® LR reaction LR Clonase™
   1481..2290    +  CDS            KanR: aminoglycoside phosphotransferase; aph(3')-Ia; confers resistance to kanamycin in bacteria or G418 (Geneticin®) in eukaryotes
   2380..2968    +  rep_origin     ori: high-copy-number ColE1/pMB1/pBR322/pUC origin of replication
