[The description below was written by a language model from this plasmid's Addgene catalogue record and pLannotate feature annotations shown in this document.]
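Description:
pE6n is an empty Gateway Entry vector derived from Invitrogen's pENTR1A, designed for building N-terminal EYFP fusions that can later be moved into expression vectors for a range of hosts. The plasmid is about 3 kb and is maintained in E. coli at high copy through a ColE1/pUC-type origin, with selection by a kanamycin resistance gene (aminoglycoside phosphotransferase). The automated annotation also flags a very short fragment resembling the RSF origin, which is unlikely to be functional. The rrnB T1 and T2 terminators lie upstream of the Entry cassette, where they insulate it from read-through transcription originating in the backbone.

The working part of the construct lies between the attL1 and attL2 recombination sites. In the parental vector this interval holds the ccdB counter-selection gene; here it has been replaced by an EYFP coding sequence followed by a short cloning region and a built-in stop codon. A gene of interest is inserted in frame downstream of EYFP using the BamHI and NotI sites. This produces a tagged Entry clone, which can then be transferred by an LR Clonase reaction into Destination vectors for bacterial, insect, mammalian, plant or yeast expression. The Entry vector has no annotated promoter of its own, so expression depends on the promoter of the chosen Destination vector. Because the fluorescent tag sits inside the att-flanked cassette rather than in the Destination vector, no att-derived linker peptide separates EYFP from the fused protein. pE6n is one member of a modified Entry vector series made for generating epitope- or fluorescent-protein-tagged constructs, developed with overexpression of tagged proteins in plants in mind.
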