Addgene plasmid #17460: pE6n
Purpose: (Empty Backbone) modified pENTR vector for N-terminal EYFP tag fusion with your gene of interest
Depositing lab: Giovanna Benvenuto. Depositing organization: Stazione Zoologica Anton Dohrn. Publication: A modified Gateway cloning strategy for overexpressing tagged proteins in plants. Dubin MJ, Bowler C, Benvenuto G. Plant Methods. 2008 Jan 22. 4(1):3. 10.1186/1746-4811-4-3 PubMed 18211686.
Backbone
  Vector backbone: pENTR1A
  Backbone manufacturer: Invitrogen
  Backbone size (bp): 3030
  Modifications to backbone: A short cloning site region and stop codon replaced ccdB gene in pENTR1A. Inserted EYFP tag
  Vector type: Mammalian Expression, Bacterial Expression, Yeast Expression, Insect Expression, Plant Expression ; modified Gateway Entry vector
Growth in bacteria
  Bacterial resistance: Kanamycin, 50 μg/mL
  Growth temperature: 37°C
  Growth strain: DH5alpha
  Copy number: High Copy
Gene/Insert
  Gene/Insert name: None
  Tag / fusion protein: EYFP (N terminal on backbone)
  Cloning method: Gateway Cloning
  Sequencing primers: 5′ pENTR-F (5'-CTACAAACTCTTCCTGTTAGTTAG-3'); 3′ pENTR-R (5'-ATGGCTCATAACACCCCTTG-3')
Terms and licenses: Academic/Nonprofit Terms; Industry Terms: Not Available to Industry
Depositor comments: Part of a modified Gateway Entry vector system for generating epitope tagged constructs. Clone your gene of interest into this vector using the BamHI and NotI cloning sites to obtain a N-terminal EYFP tagged Entry vector. The resulting Entry vector can be recombined into Gateway Destination vectors for bacteria, insect mammalian, plant or yeast expression via the Gateway LR reaction. The tag is present in the Entry cassette to avoid the presence of att-derived protein linker sequences between the tag and gene or interest corresponding to the attB recombination site. A stop codon is already present within the vector (see plasmid map). GenBank accession number: EU344821
How to cite: pE6n was a gift from Giovanna Benvenuto (Addgene plasmid # 17460 ; http://n2t.net/addgene:17460 ; RRID:Addgene_17460)
