>Addgene plasmid #17460 | pE6n | addgene partial sequence | sequence record 22775 | 17460 with pENTR-R
CTACTGGGCCAATATGATTTTATTTTGACTGATAGTGACCTGTTCGTTGCAACAAATTGATAAGCAATGC
TTTTTTATAATGCCAACTTTGTACAAAAAAGCAGGCTTTAAAGGAACCAATTCAGTCGACATGGTGAGCA
AGGGCGAGGAGCTGTTCACCGGGGTGGTGCCCATCCTGGTCGAGCTGGACGGCGACGTAAACGGCCACAA
GTTCAGCGTGTCCGGCGAGGGCGAGGGCGATGCCACCTACGGCAAGCTGACCCTGAAGTTCATCTGCACC
ACCGGCAAGCTGCCCGTGCCCTGGCCCACCCTCGTGACCACCTTCGGCTACGGCCTGCAGTGCTTCGCCC
GCTACCCCGACCACATGAAGCAGCACGACTTCTTCAAGTCCGCCATGCCCGAAGGCTACGTCCAGGAGCG
CACCATCTTCTTCAAGGACGACGGCAACTACAAGACCCGCGCCGAGGTGAAGTTCGAGGGCGACACCCTG
GTGAACCGCATCGAGCTGAAGGGCATCGACTTCAAGGAGGACGGCAACATCCTGGGGCACAAGCTGGAGT
ACAACTACAACAGCCACAACGTCTATATCATGGCCGACAAGCAGAAGAACGGCATCAAGGTGAACTTCAA
GATCCGCCACAACATCGAGGANGGCAGCGTGCAGCTCGCCGACCNCTACTNGCAGAACACCCCCATCGGC
GACGGCCCCGTGCTGCTGCCCGACAACCACTACCTGAGCTACCAGTCCGCCCTGAGCAAGACCCCAACGA
GAAGCGCGATCACATGGTCCTGCTGGATTCGTGACCCCCCCGGGATCACTCTCG
